Addgene plasmid #219289: SFFV-MYT1L-Brd 364
Purpose: Transcription factor MYT1L with a specific barcode assigned.
Depositing lab: Filipe Pereira. Depositing organization: Center for Neuroscience and Cell Biology, University of Coimbra. Publication: A combinatorial transcription factor screening platform for immune cell reprogramming. Kurochkin I, Altman AR, Caiado I, Pertiga-Cabral D, Halitzki E, Minaeva M, Zimmermannova O, Henriques-Oliveira L, Klein D, Nair M, Oliveira D, Cajal LR, Knittel R, Feick C, Ringner M, Martin M, Cirovic B, Pires CF, Rosa FF, Sitnicka E, Theis FJ, Pereira CF. Cell Syst. 2026 Jan 21;17(1):101457. doi: 10.1016/j.cels.2025.101457. Epub 2026 Jan 14. PubMed 41539305.
Backbone
  Vector backbone: SFFV-MCS
  Backbone size w/o insert (bp): 6638
  Vector type: Lentiviral
Growth in bacteria
  Bacterial resistance: Ampicillin, 100 μg/mL
  Growth temperature: 37°C
  Growth strain: NEB Stable
  Copy number: High Copy
Gene/Insert
  Gene/Insert name: MYT1L
  Species: H. sapiens (human)
  Insert size (bp): 3555
  Entrez Gene: MYT1L (a.k.a. MRD39, NZF1, ZC2H2C2, ZC2HC4B, myT1-L)
  Promoter: The spleen focus-forming virus (SFFV) promoter
  Cloning method: Restriction Enzyme; 5′ cloning site Bsp119I (not destroyed); 3′ cloning site BstHI (not destroyed)
Terms and licenses: Academic/Nonprofit Terms; Industry Terms: Not Available to Industry
Depositor comments: Barcode sequence cloned into XbaI restriction site. Design of plasmid is as follows: SFFV-[TF sequence]-WPRE-[Barcode sequence].
How to cite: SFFV-MYT1L-Brd 364 was a gift from Filipe Pereira (Addgene plasmid # 219289 ; http://n2t.net/addgene:219289 ; RRID:Addgene_219289)
