[The description below was written by a language model from this plasmid's Addgene catalogue record and pLannotate feature annotations shown in this document.]
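Description:
SFFV-MYT1L-Brd 364 is a lentiviral transfer plasmid, built on the SFFV-MCS backbone, that expresses the human transcription factor MYT1L together with a construct-specific DNA barcode. The sequenced plasmid is about 10.2 kb. In bacteria it is maintained by a high-copy ColE1/pUC-type origin and selected with ampicillin through the β-lactamase gene. An f1 origin, lac regulatory remnants, T3/T7 promoters and lacZα fragments are carried over from a pBluescript-type cloning backbone.

The viral portion has the layout of a third-generation, self-inactivating HIV-1 vector. An RSV promoter fused to a truncated 5' LTR drives genomic RNA production in packaging cells, followed by the Ψ packaging signal with a partial gag sequence, the RRE for Rev-dependent nuclear export, and the cPPT/CTS, which aids nuclear import of the reverse-transcribed genome. The ΔU3 3' LTR inactivates LTR promoter activity after integration, so expression in transduced cells depends on the internal spleen focus-forming virus (SFFV) promoter, a strong promoter often chosen for haematopoietic and other mammalian cells. The MYT1L coding sequence (about 3.6 kb) sits between MCS remnants downstream of SFFV and is followed by a WPRE, which enhances transcript stability and expression. An SV40 poly(A) signal and SV40 origin sequence lie beyond the 3' LTR.

According to the depositor, the barcode was cloned into an XbaI site after the WPRE, giving the order SFFV–TF–WPRE–barcode; it is not annotated in the feature table. No mammalian selection marker or fluorescent reporter is annotated. The plasmid belongs to a barcoded library used for combinatorial transcription factor screening in immune cell reprogramming, where the barcode presumably serves to identify which factor was delivered.
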