Features (pLannotate 1.2.2; 29 found; start..end, strand, type, name):
     94..112     -  promoter       T7 promoter: promoter for bacteriophage T7 RNA polymerase
    120..275     +  CDS            lacZα (fragment): LacZα fragment of β-galactosidase; lacZ fragment
    280..708     +  rep_origin     f1 ori (sequence partly withheld): f1 bacteriophage origin of replication; arrow indicates direction of (+) strand synthesis
    761..865     +  promoter       AmpR promoter: bla
    866..1726    +  CDS            AmpR: β-lactamase; bla; confers resistance to ampicillin, carbenicillin, and related antibiotics
   1897..2485    +  rep_origin     ori: high-copy-number ColE1/pMB1/pBR322/pUC origin of replication
   2668..2760    +  CDS            lacI (fragment): lac repressor; lacI; The lac repressor binds to the lac operator to inhibit transcription in E. coli. This inhibition can be relieved by adding lactose or isopropyl-β-D-thiogalactopyranoside (IPTG).
   2773..2794    +  protein_bind   CAP binding site: CAP binding activates transcription in the presence of cAMP. E. coli catabolite activator protein
   2809..2839    +  promoter       lac promoter: promoter for the E. coli lac operon
   2847..2863    +  protein_bind   lac operator: The lac repressor binds to the lac operator to inhibit transcription in E. coli. This inhibition can be relieved by adding lactose or isopropyl-β-D-thiogalactopyranoside (IPTG). lac repressor encoded by lacI
   2908..2926    +  promoter       T3 promoter: promoter for bacteriophage T3 RNA polymerase
   2954..3180    +  promoter       RSV promoter: Rous sarcoma virus enhancer/promoter
   3181..3361    +  LTR            5' LTR (truncated): truncated 5' long terminal repeat (LTR) from HIV-1
   3408..3533    +  misc_feature   HIV-1 Ψ: packaging signal of human immunodeficiency virus type 1
   3517..3880    +  CDS            HIV-1 gag (fragment): gag protein from human immunodeficiency virus 1; gag
   4026..4259    +  misc_feature   RRE: The Rev response element (RRE) of HIV-1 allows for Rev-dependent mRNA export from the nucleus to the cytoplasm.
   4636..4736    +  CDS            Rev (fragment): human immunodeficiency virus 1 (HIV-1) Rev protein; rev; enhances nuclear export of unspliced and incompletely spliced viral mRNAs
   4755..4872    +  misc_feature   cPPT/CTS: central polypurine tract and central termination sequence of HIV-1
   4906..5307    +  promoter       SFFV promoter: spleen focus-forming virus long terminal repeat (LTR) promoter
   5317..5340    +  misc_feature   MCS (fragment): pBluescript multiple cloning site
   5365..8922    +  CDS            MYT1L: MYT1L_HUMAN - Also known as KIAA1106 From Homo sapiens (Human).
   8933..8958    +  misc_feature   MCS (fragment): pBluescript multiple cloning site
   8958..9017    +  CDS            S (fragment): HBSAG_WHV6 - Experimental evidence at transcript level: Swiss-Prot protein existence level 2. The middle envelope protein plays an important role in the budding of the virion. It is involved in the induction of budding in a nucleocapsid independent way. In this process the majority of envelope proteins bud to form subviral lipoprotein particles of 22 nm of diameter that do not contain a nucleocapsid (By similarity). From Woodchuck hepatitis B virus (isolate w64/pWS23) (WHV).
   9149..9552    +  misc_feature   WPRE: woodchuck hepatitis virus posttranscriptional regulatory element
   9610..9669    +  CDS            nef (fragment): NEF_HV1Z2 - Experimental evidence at protein level: Swiss-Prot protein existence level 1. Extracellular Nef protein targets CD4(+) T-lymphocytes for apoptosis by interacting with CXCR4 surface receptors. From Human immunodeficiency virus type 1 group M subtype D (isolate Z2/CDC-Z34) (HIV-1).
   9671..9904    +  LTR            3' LTR (ΔU3): self-inactivating 3' long terminal repeat (LTR) from HIV-1
   9976..10097   +  polyA_signal   SV40 poly(A) signal: SV40 polyadenylation signal
  10116..10137   +  rep_origin     SV40 ori (fragment): SV40 origin of replication
  10137..73      +  rep_origin     SV40 ori (across the origin): SV40 origin of replication
>Addgene plasmid #219289 | SFFV-MYT1L-Brd 364 | addgene full sequence | sequence record 449840 | Addgene NGS Result
ATTTATGCAGAGGCCGAGGCCGCCTCGGCCTCTGAGCTATTCCAGAAGTAGTGAGGAGGCTTTTTTGGAG
GCCTAGGGACGTACCCAATTCGCCCTATAGTGAGTCGTATTACGCGCGCTCACTGGCCGTCGTTTTACAA
CGTCGTGACTGGGAAAACCCTGGCGTTACCCAACTTAATCGCCTTGCAGCACATCCCCCTTTCGCCAGCT
GGCGTAATAGCGAAGAGGCCCGCACCGATCGCCCTTCCCAACAGTTGCGCAGCCTGAATGGCGAATGGG
[124 nt withheld, positions 280-403]
C
[91 nt withheld, positions 405-495]
A
[49 nt withheld, positions 497-545]
CCTTTGACGTTGGAGTCCACGTTCTTT
[37 nt withheld, positions 573-609]
ACCCTATCTCGGTCTATTCTTTTGATTTATAAGGGATTTTGCCGATTTCGGCCTATTGGTTAAAAAATGA
GCTGATTTAACAAAAATTTAACGCGAATTTTAACAAAATATTAACGCTTACAATTTAGGTGGCACTTTTC
GGGGAAATGTGCGCGGAACCCCTATTTGTTTATTTTTCTAAATACATTCAAATATGTATCCGCTCATGAG
ACAATAACCCTGATAAATGCTTCAATAATATTGAAAAAGGAAGAGTATGAGTATTCAACATTTCCGTGTC
GCCCTTATTCCCTTTTTTGCGGCATTTTGCCTTCCTGTTTTTGCTCACCCAGAAACGCTGGTGAAAGTAA
AAGATGCTGAAGATCAGTTGGGTGCACGAGTGGGTTACATCGAACTGGATCTCAACAGCGGTAAGATCCT
TGAGAGTTTTCGCCCCGAAGAACGTTTTCCAATGATGAGCACTTTTAAAGTTCTGCTATGTGGCGCGGTA
TTATCCCGTATTGACGCCGGGCAAGAGCAACTCGGTCGCCGCATACACTATTCTCAGAATGACTTGGTTG
AGTACTCACCAGTCACAGAAAAGCATCTTACGGATGGCATGACAGTAAGAGAATTATGCAGTGCTGCCAT
AACCATGAGTGATAACACTGCGGCCAACTTACTTCTGACAACGATCGGAGGACCGAAGGAGCTAACCGCT
TTTTTGCACAACATGGGGGATCATGTAACTCGCCTTGATCGTTGGGAACCGGAGCTGAATGAAGCCATAC
CAAACGACGAGCGTGACACCACGATGCCTGTAGCAATGGCAACAACGTTGCGCAAACTATTAACTGGCGA
ACTACTTACTCTAGCTTCCCGGCAACAATTAATAGACTGGATGGAGGCGGATAAAGTTGCAGGACCACTT
CTGCGCTCGGCCCTTCCGGCTGGCTGGTTTATTGCTGATAAATCTGGAGCCGGTGAGCGTGGGTCTCGCG
GTATCATTGCAGCACTGGGGCCAGATGGTAAGCCCTCCCGTATCGTAGTTATCTACACGACGGGGAGTCA
GGCAACTATGGATGAACGAAATAGACAGATCGCTGAGATAGGTGCCTCACTGATTAAGCATTGGTAACTG
TCAGACCAAGTTTACTCATATATACTTTAGATTGATTTAAAACTTCATTTTTAATTTAAAAGGATCTAGG
TGAAGATCCTTTTTGATAATCTCATGACCAAAATCCCTTAACGTGAGTTTTCGTTCCACTGAGCGTCAGA
CCCCGTAGAAAAGATCAAAGGATCTTCTTGAGATCCTTTTTTTCTGCGCGTAATCTGCTGCTTGCAAACA
AAAAAACCACCGCTACCAGCGGTGGTTTGTTTGCCGGATCAAGAGCTACCAACTCTTTTTCCGAAGGTAA
CTGGCTTCAGCAGAGCGCAGATACCAAATACTGTTCTTCTAGTGTAGCCGTAGTTAGGCCACCACTTCAA
GAACTCTGTAGCACCGCCTACATACCTCGCTCTGCTAATCCTGTTACCAGTGGCTGCTGCCAGTGGCGAT
AAGTCGTGTCTTACCGGGTTGGACTCAAGACGATAGTTACCGGATAAGGCGCAGCGGTCGGGCTGAACGG
GGGGTTCGTGCACACAGCCCAGCTTGGAGCGAACGACCTACACCGAACTGAGATACCTACAGCGTGAGCT
ATGAGAAAGCGCCACGCTTCCCGAAGGGAGAAAGGCGGACAGGTATCCGGTAAGCGGCAGGGTCGGAACA
GGAGAGCGCACGAGGGAGCTTCCAGGGGGAAACGCCTGGTATCTTTATAGTCCTGTCGGGTTTCGCCACC
TCTGACTTGAGCGTCGATTTTTGTGATGCTCGTCAGGGGGGCGGAGCCTATGGAAAAACGCCAGCAACGC
GGCCTTTTTACGGTTCCTGGCCTTTTGCTGGCCTTTTGCTCACATGTTCTTTCCTGCGTTATCCCCTGAT
TCTGTGGATAACCGTATTACCGCCTTTGAGTGAGCTGATACCGCTCGCCGCAGCCGAACGACCGAGCGCA
GCGAGTCAGTGAGCGAGGAAGCGGAAGAGCGCCCAATACGCAAACCGCCTCTCCCCGCGCGTTGGCCGAT
TCATTAATGCAGCTGGCACGACAGGTTTCCCGACTGGAAAGCGGGCAGTGAGCGCAACGCAATTAATGTG
AGTTAGCTCACTCATTAGGCACCCCAGGCTTTACACTTTATGCTTCCGGCTCGTATGTTGTGTGGAATTG
TGAGCGGATAACAATTTCACACAGGAAACAGCTATGACCATGATTACGCCAAGCGCGCAATTAACCCTCA
CTAAAGGGAACAAAAGCTGGAGCTGCAAGCTTAATGTAGTCTTATGCAATACTCTTGTAGTCTTGCAACA
TGGTAACGATGAGTTAGCAACATGCCTTACAAGGAGAGAAAAAGCACCGTGCATGCCGATTGGTGGAAGT
AAGGTGGTACGATCGTGCCTTATTAGGAAGGCAACAGACGGGTCTGACATGGATTGGACGAACCACTGAA
TTGCCGCATTGCAGAGATATTGTATTTAAGTGCCTAGCTCGATACATAAACGGGTCTCTCTGGTTAGACC
AGATCTGAGCCTGGGAGCTCTCTGGCTAACTAGGGAACCCACTGCTTAAGCCTCAATAAAGCTTGCCTTG
AGTGCTTCAAGTAGTGTGTGCCCGTCTGTTGTGTGACTCTGGTAACTAGAGATCCCTCAGACCCTTTTAG
TCAGTGTGGAAAATCTCTAGCAGTGGCGCCCGAACAGGGACTTGAAAGCGAAAGGGAAACCAGAGGAGCT
CTCTCGACGCAGGACTCGGCTTGCTGAAGCGCGCACGGCAAGAGGCGAGGGGCGGCGACTGGTGAGTACG
CCAAAAATTTTGACTAGCGGAGGCTAGAAGGAGAGAGATGGGTGCGAGAGCGTCAGTATTAAGCGGGGGA
GAATTAGATCGCGATGGGAAAAAATTCGGTTAAGGCCAGGGGGAAAGAAAAAATATAAATTAAAACATAT
AGTATGGGCAAGCAGGGAGCTAGAACGATTCGCAGTTAATCCTGGCCTGTTAGAAACATCAGAAGGCTGT
AGACAAATACTGGGACAGCTACAACCATCCCTTCAGACAGGATCAGAAGAACTTAGATCATTATATAATA
CAGTAGCAACCCTCTATTGTGTGCATCAAAGGATAGAGATAAAAGACACCAAGGAAGCTTTAGACAAGAT
AGAGGAAGAGCAAAACAAAAGTAAGACCACCGCACAGCAAGCGGCCGCTGATCTTCAGACCTGGAGGAGG
AGATATGAGGGACAATTGGAGAAGTGAATTATATAAATATAAAGTAGTAAAAATTGAACCATTAGGAGTA
GCACCCACCAAGGCAAAGAGAAGAGTGGTGCAGAGAGAAAAAAGAGCAGTGGGAATAGGAGCTTTGTTCC
TTGGGTTCTTGGGAGCAGCAGGAAGCACTATGGGCGCAGCGTCAATGACGCTGACGGTACAGGCCAGACA
ATTATTGTCTGGTATAGTGCAGCAGCAGAACAATTTGCTGAGGGCTATTGAGGCGCAACAGCATCTGTTG
CAACTCACAGTCTGGGGCATCAAGCAGCTCCAGGCAAGAATCCTGGCTGTGGAAAGATACCTAAAGGATC
AACAGCTCCTGGGGATTTGGGGTTGCTCTGGAAAACTCATTTGCACCACTGCTGTGCCTTGGAATGCTAG
TTGGAGTAATAAATCTCTGGAACAGATTTGGAATCACACGACCTGGATGGAGTGGGACAGAGAAATTAAC
AATTACACAAGCTTAATACACTCCTTAATTGAAGAATCGCAAAACCAGCAAGAAAAGAATGAACAAGAAT
TATTGGAATTAGATAAATGGGCAAGTTTGTGGAATTGGTTTAACATAACAAATTGGCTGTGGTATATAAA
ATTATTCATAATGATAGTAGGAGGCTTGGTAGGTTTAAGAATAGTTTTTGCTGTACTTTCTATAGTGAAT
AGAGTTAGGCAGGGATATTCACCATTATCGTTTCAGACCCACCTCCCAACCCCGAGGGGACCCGACAGGC
CCGAAGGAATAGAAGAAGAAGGTGGAGAGAGAGACAGAGACAGATCCATTCGATTAGTGAACGGATCTCG
ACGGTATCGGTTAACTTTTAAAAGAAAAGGGGGGATTGGGGGGTACAGTGCAGGGGAAAGAATAGTAGAC
ATAATAGCAACAGACATACAAACTAAAGAATTACAAAAACAAATTACAAAAATTCAAAATTTTATCGATC
ACGAGACTAGCCTCGAGCTGGCTGCAGTAACGCCATTTTGCAAGGCATGGAAAAATACCAAACCAAGAAT
AGAGAAGTTCAGATCAAGGGCGGGTACATGAAAATAGCTAACGTTGGGCCAAACAGGATATCTGCGGTGA
GCAGTTTCGGCCCCGGCCCGGGGCCAAGAACAGATGGTCACCGCAGTTTCGGCCCCGGCCCGAGGCCAAG
AACAGATGGTCCCCAGATATGGCCCAACCCTCAGCAGTTTCTTAAGACCCATCAGATGTTTCCAGGCTCC
CCCAAGGACCTGAAATGACCCTGCGCCTTATTTGAATTAACCAATCAGCCTGCTTCTCGCTTCTGTTCGC
GCGCTTCTGCTTCCCGAGCTCTATAAAAGAGCTCACAACCCCTCACTCGGCGCGCCAGTCCTCCGACAGA
CTGAGTCGGCCGGTCGAATCAAGCTTATCGATACCGTCGACGGATCCGCTAGCCCGCGGTTCGAAATGGA
GGTGGACACCGAGGAGAAGCGGCATCGCACGCGGTCCAAAGGGGTTCGAGTTCCCGTGGAACCAGCCATA
CAAGAGCTGTTCAGCTGTCCCACCCCTGGCTGTGACGGCAGTGGTCATGTCAGTGGCAAATATGCAAGAC
ACAGAAGTGTATATGGTTGTCCCTTGGCGAAAAAAAGAAAAACACAAGATAAACAGCCCCAGGAACCTGC
TCCTAAACGAAAGCCATTTGCCGTGAAAGCAGACAGCTCCTCAGTGGATGAGTGTGACGACAGTGATGGG
ACTGAGGACATGGATGAGAAGGAGGAGGATGAGGGGGAGGAGTACTCCGAGGACAATGATGAGCCAGGGG
ATGAGGACGAGGAGGACGAGGAGGGGGACCGGGAGGAGGAGGAGGAGATCGAGGAGGAGGATGAGGACGA
TGACGAGGATGGAGAAGATGTGGAGGATGAAGAAGAGGAAGAGGAGGAGGAGGAGGAGGAGGAAGAGGAA
GAAGAAAACGAAGACCATCAAATGAATTGTCACAATACTCGAATAATGCAAGACACAGAAAAGGATGATA
ACAATAATGACGAATATGACAATTACGATGAACTGGTGGCCAAGTCATTGTTAAACCTCGGCAAAATCGC
TGAGGATGCAGCCTACCGGGCCAGGACTGAGTCAGAAATGAACAGCAATACCTCCAATAGTCTGGAAGAC
GATAGTGACAAAAACGAAAACCTGGGTCGGAAAAGTGAGTTGAGTTTAGACTTAGACAGTGATGTTGTTA
GAGAAACAGTGGACTCCCTTAAACTATTAGCCCAAGGACACGGTGTTGTGCTCTCAGAAAACATGAATGA
CAGAAATTATGCAGACAGCATGTCGCAGCAAGACAGTAGAAATATGAATTACGTCATGTTGGGGAAGCCC
ATGAACAACGGACTCATGGAAAAGATGGTGGAGGAGAGCGATGAGGAGGTGTGTCTGAGCAGTCTGGAGT
GTTTGAGGAATCAGTGCTTCGACCTGGCCAGGAAGCTCAGTGAGACCAACCCGCAGGAGAGGAATCCGCA
GCAGAACATGAACATCCGTCAGCATGTCCGGCCAGAAGAGGACTTCCCCGGAAGGACGCCGGACAGAAAC
TACTCGGACATGCTGAACCTCATGCGGCTGGAGGAGCAGTTGAGCCCCCGGTCGAGAGTGTTTGCCAGCT
GTGCGAAGGAGGATGGGTGTCATGAGCGGGACGACGATACCACCTCTGTGAACTCGGACAGGTCTGAAGA
GGTGTTCGACATGACCAAGGGGAACCTGACCCTGCTGGAGAAAGCCATCGCTTTGGAAACGGAAAGAGCA
AAGGCCATGAGGGAGAAGATGGCCATGGAAGCTGGGAGGAGGGACAATATGAGGTCATATGAGGACCAGT
CTCCGAGACAACTTCCCGGGGAGGACAGAAAGCCTAAATCCAGTGACAGCCATGTCAAAAAGCCATACTA
TGGTAAAGATCCCTCAAGAACAGAAAAGAAAGAGAGCAAGTGTCCAACCCCCGGGTGTGATGGAACCGGC
CACGTAACTGGGCTGTACCCACATCACCGCAGCCTGTCCGGATGCCCGCACAAAGATAGGGTCCCTCCAG
AAATCCTTGCCATGCATGAAAGTGTCCTCAAGTGCCCCACTCCGGGCTGCACGGGGCGCGGGCATGTCAA
CAGCAACAGGAACTCCCACCGAAGCCTCTCCGGATGCCCGATCGCTGCAGCAGAGAAACTGGCCAAGGCA
CAGGAAAAGCACCAGAGCTGCGACGTGTCCAAGTCCAGCCAGGCCTCGGACCGCGTGCTCAGGCCAATGT
GCTTTGTGAAGCAGCTGGAGATTCCTCAGTATGGCTACAGAAACAATGTCCCCACAACTACGCCGCGTTC
CAACCTGGCCAAGGAGCTCGAGAAATATTCCAAGACCTCGTTTGAATACAACAGTTACGACAACCATACT
TATGGCAAGCGAGCCATAGCTCCCAAGGTGCAAACCAGGGATATATCCCCCAAAGGATATGATGATGCGA
AGCGGTACTGCAAGGACCCCAGCCCCAGCAGCAGCAGCACCAGCAGCTACGCGCCCAGCAGCAGCAGCAA
CCTGAGCTGCGGCGGGGGCAGCAGCGCCAGCAGCACGTGCAGCAAGAGCAGCTTCGACTACACGCACGAC
ATGGAGGCGGCCCACATGGCGGCCACCGCCATCCTCAACCTGTCCACGCGCTGCCGCGAGATGCCGCAGA
ACCTGAGCACCAAGCCGCAGGACCTGTGCGCCACGCGGAACCCTGACATGGAGGTGGATGAGAACGGGAC
CCTGGACCTCAGCATGAACAAGCAGAGGCCGCGGGACAGCTGCTGCCCCATCCTGACCCCTCTGGAGCCC
ATGTCCCCCCAGCAGCAGGCAGTGATGAACAACCGGTGTTTCCAGCTGGGCGAGGGCGACTGCTGGGACT
TGCCCGTAGACTACACCAAAATGAAACCCCGGAGGATAGACGAGGACGAGTCCAAAGACATTACTCCAGA
AGACTTGGACCCATTCCAGGAGGCTCTAGAAGAAAGACGGTATCCCGGGGAGGTGACCATCCCAAGTCCC
AAACCCAAGTACCCTCAGTGCAAGGAGAGCAAAAAGGACTTAATAACTCTGTCTGGCTGCCCCCTGGCGG
ACAAAAGCATTCGAAGTATGCTGGCCACCAGCTCCCAAGAACTCAAGTGCCCCACGCCTGGCTGTGATGG
TTCTGGACATATCACCGGCAATTATGCTTCTCATCGGAGCCTTTCAGGTTGCCCAAGAGCAAAGAAAAGT
GGTATCAGGATAGCACAGAGCAAAGAAGATAAAGAAGATCAAGAACCCATCAGGTGTCCGGTCCCCGGGT
GCGACGGCCAGGGCCACATCACTGGGAAGTACGCGTCCCATCGCAGCGCCTCCGGGTGCCCCTTGGCGGC
CAAGAGGCAGAAAGACGGGTACCTGAATGGCTCCCAGTTCTCCTGGAAGTCGGTCAAGACGGAAGGCATG
TCCTGCCCCACGCCAGGATGCGACGGCTCAGGCCACGTCAGCGGCAGCTTCCTCACACACCGCAGCTTGT
CAGGATGCCCGAGAGCCACGTCAGCGATGAAGAAGGCAAAGCTTTCTGGAGAGCAGATGCTGACCATCAA
ACAGCGGGCCAGCAACGGTATAGAAAATGATGAAGAAATCAAACAGTTAGATGAAGAAATCAAGGAGCTA
AATGAATCCAATTCCCAGATGGAAGCCGATATGATTAAACTCAGAACTCAGATTACCACGATGGAGAGCA
ACCTGAAGACCATCGAAGAGGAGAACAAAGTGATTGAGCAGCAGAACGAGTCTCTCCTCCACGAGCTGGC
GAACCTGAGCCAGTCTCTGATCCACAGCCTGGCTAACATCCAGCTGCCGCACATGGATCCAATCAATGAA
CAAAATTTTGATGCTTACGTGACTACTTTGACGGAAATGTATACAAATCAAGATCGTTATCAGAGTCCAG
AAAATAAAGCCCTACTGGAAAATATAAAGCAGGCTGTGAGAGGAATTCAGGTCTAGACCGGTCGGATCCC
CCGGGCTGCAGGAATTCGAGCATCTTACCGCCATTTATTCCCATATTTGTTCTGTTTTTCTTGATTTGGG
TATACATTTAAATGTTAATAAAACAAAATGGTGGGGCAATCATTTACATTTTTAGGGATATGTAATTACT
AGTTCAGGTGTATTGCCACAAGACAAACATGTTAAGAAACTTTCCCGTTATTTACGCTCTGTTCCTGTTA
ATCAACCTCTGGATTACAAAATTTGTGAAAGATTGACTGATATTCTTAACTATGTTGCTCCTTTTACGCT
GTGTGGATATGCTGCTTTAATGCCTCTGTATCATGCTATTGCTTCCCGTACGGCTTTCGTTTTCTCCTCC
TTGTATAAATCCTGGTTGCTGTCTCTTTATGAGGAGTTGTGGCCCGTTGTCCGTCAACGTGGCGTGGTGT
GCTCTGTGTTTGCTGACGCAACCCCCACTGGCTGGGGCATTGCCACCACCTGTCAACTCCTTTCTGGGAC
TTTCGCTTTCCCCCTCCCGATCGCCACGGCAGAACTCATCGCCGCCTGCCTTGCCCGCTGCTGGACAGGG
GCTAGGTTGCTGGGCACTGATAATTCCGTGGTGTTGTCGGGGAAGCTGACGTCCTTTGCAATTCGATATC
AAGCTGTACCTTCTAGATGTACAGTATGAACAGCGCTTCTAGACCAATGACTTACAAGGCAGCTGTAGAT
CTTAGCCACTTTTTAAAAGAAAAGGGGGGACTGGAAGGGCTAATTCACTCCCAACGAAGACAAGATCTGC
TTTTTGCTTGTACTGGGTCTCTCTGGTTAGACCAGATCTGAGCCTGGGAGCTCTCTGGCTAACTAGGGAA
CCCACTGCTTAAGCCTCAATAAAGCTTGCCTTGAGTGCTTCAAGTAGTGTGTGCCCGTCTGTTGTGTGAC
TCTGGTAACTAGAGATCCCTCAGACCCTTTTAGTCAGTGTGGAAAATCTCTAGCAGTAGTAGTTCATGTC
ATCTTATTATTCAGTATTTATAACTTGCAAAGAAATGAATATCAGAGAGTGAGAGGAACTTGTTTATTGC
AGCTTATAATGGTTACAAATAAAGCAATAGCATCACAAATTTCACAAATAAAGCATTTTTTTCACTGCAT
TCTAGTTGTGGTTTGTCCAAACTCATCAATGTATCTTATCATGTCTGGCTCTAGCTATCCCGCCCCTAAC
TCCGCCCATCCCGCCCCTAACTCCGCCCAGTTCCGCCCATTCTCCGCCCCATGGCTGACTAATTTTTTTT
