>Addgene plasmid #219289 | SFFV-MYT1L-Brd 364 | depositor partial sequence | sequence record 428348 | Barcode sequence
TGTACAGTATGAACAGCGCT
